>Addgene plasmid #58281 | pERB111 | depositor full sequence | sequence record 89741 | pERB111 sequence 11517 bps
AAGCTTAATAAACACGGAAGGAGACAATACCGGAAGGAACCCGCGCTATGACGGCAATAAAAAGACAGAA
TAAAACGCACGGGTGTTGGGTCGTTTGTTCATAAACGCGGGGTTCGGTCCCAGGGCTGGCACTCTGTCGA
TACCCCACCGAGACCCCATTGGGGCCAATACGCCCGCGTTTCTTCCTTTTCCCCACCCCACCCCCCAAGT
TCGGGTGAAGGCCCAGGGCTCGCAGCCAACGTCGGGGCGGCAGGCCCTGCCATAGCCACTGGCCCCGTGG
GTTAGGGACGGGGTCCCCCATTCGAGAATAAATAACTTCGTATAAAGTATCCTATACGAAGTTATCACCC
TGCAGTACGTATCCGGTAGCCTTGCAGAAGTTGGTCGTGAGGCACTGGGCAGGTAAGTATCAAGGTTACA
AGACAGGTTTAAGGAGACCAATAGAAACTGGGCTTGTCGAGACAGAGAAGACTCTTGCGTTTCGGTCGAC
TTCTAGAGCTCTGGAGGCTTGCTGAAGGCTGTATGCTAGAGACGTACAGATGCGTCTCACAGGACACAAG
GCCTGTTACTAGCACTCACATGGAACAAATGGCCGAATTCGGCGCTAGCTGCTGATATCGCATACGCGTG
GACCAGATAGGCACCTATTGGTCTTACTGACATCCACTTTGCCTTTCTCTCCACAGGTGTCGGTACCGCG
GGCCCGGGATCCACCGGCGCGCCACCATGTCTGTGGATCCAATGACCTACGAGGCCCAGTTCTTTGGCTT
CACGCCACAAACGTGCATGCTTCGGATCTACATTGCATTTCAAGACTACCTATTTGAAGTGATGCAGGCC
GTTGAACAGGTTATTCTGAAGAAGCTGGATGGCATCCCAGACTGTGACATTAGCCCAGTGCAGATTCGCA
AATGCACAGAGAAGTTTCTTTGCTTCATGAAAGGACATTTTGATAACCTTTTTAGCAAAATGGAGCAACT
GTTTTTGCAGCTGATTTTACGTATTCCCTCAAACATCTTGCTTCCTGAAGATAAATGTAAGGAGACACCT
TATAGTGAGGAAGATTTTCAGCATCTCCAGAAAGAAATTGAACAGTTACAGGAGAAGTACAAGACTGAAT
TATGTACTAAGCAGGCCCTTCTTGCAGAATTAGAAGAGCAAAAAATTGTTCAGGCCAAACTCAAACAGAC
GTTGACTTTCTTTGATGAGCTTCATAATGTTGGCAGAGATCATGGGACTAGTGATTTTAGGGAGAGTTTA
GTATCCCTGGTTCAGAACTCCAGAAAACTACAGAACATTAGAGACAATGTGGAAAAGGAATCGAAACGAC
TGAAAATATCTATGCTAGCAGTCGCCACCATGGTGAGCAAGGGCGAGGAGCTGTTCACCGGGGTGGTGCC
CATCCTGGTCGAGCTGGACGGCGACGTAAACGGCCACAAGTTCAGCGTGTCCGGCGAGGGCGAGGGCGAT
GCCACCTACGGCAAGCTGACCCTGAAGTTCATCTGCACCACCGGCAAGCTGCCCGTGCCCTGGCCCACCC
TCGTGACCACCCTGACCTACGGCGTGCAGTGCTTCAGCCGCTACCCCGACCACATGAAGCAGCACGACTT
CTTCAAGTCCGCCATGCCCGAAGGCTACGTCCAGGAGCGCACCATCTTCTTCAAGGACGACGGCAACTAC
AAGACCCGCGCCGAGGTGAAGTTCGAGGGCGACACCCTGGTGAACCGCATCGAGCTGAAGGGCATCGACT
TCAAGGAGGACGGCAACATCCTGGGGCACAAGCTGGAGTACAACTACAACAGCCACAACGTCTATATCAT
GGCCGACAAGCAGAAGAACGGCATCAAGGTGAACTTCAAGATCCGCCACAACATCGAGGACGGCAGCGTG
CAGCTCGCCGACCACTACCAGCAGAACACCCCCATCGGCGACGGCCCCGTGCTGCTGCCCGACAACCACT
ACCTGAGCACCCAGTCCGCCCTGAGCAAAGACCCCAACGAGAAGCGCGATCACATGGTCCTGCTGGAGTT
CGTGACCGCCGCCGGGATCACTCTCGGCATGGACGAGCTGTACAAGGGTGGTGAATTCTCTAGAGGAGTG
CAGGTGGAAACCATCTCCCCAGGAGACGGGCGCACCTTCCCCAAGCGCGGCCAGACCTGCGTGGTGCACT
ACACCGGGATGCTTGAAGATGGAAAGAAATTTGATTCCTCCCGGGACAGAAACAAGCCCTTTAAGTTTAT
GCTAGGCAAGCAGGAGGTGATCCGAGGCTGGGAAGAAGGGGTTGCCCAGATGAGTGTGGGTCAGAGAGCC
AAACTGACTATATCTCCAGATTATGCCTATGGTGCCACTGGGCACCCAGGCATCATCCCACCACATGCCA
CTCTCGTCTTCGATGTGGAGCTTCTAAAACTGGAAACTAGAGGCGTGCAGGTCGAGACCATCAGCCCCGG
CGACGGCCGCACCTTTCCCAAGAGAGGCCAGACTTGCGTGGTCCACTACACCGGCATGCTGGAGGACGGC
AAGAAGTTCGACAGCAGCCGCGACCGCAACAAGCCCTTCAAGTTCATGCTGGGCAAACAGGAAGTGATCC
GCGGCTGGGAGGAAGGCGTGGCTCAGATGAGCGTGGGGCAGCGGGCCAAGCTGACCATCAGCCCCGACTA
TGCCTACGGCGCCACCGGCCACCCCGGCATCATCCCCCCCCACGCCACCCTGGTGTTCGACGTGGAGCTG
CTGAAGCTGGAGACTAGTGAATTCGGAGTGCAGGTGGAAACCATCTCCCCAGGAGACGGGCGCACCTTCC
CCAAGCGCGGCCAGACCTGCGTGGTGCACTACACCGGGATGCTTGAAGATGGAAAGAAATTTGATTCCTC
CCGGGACAGAAACAAGCCCTTTAAGTTTATGCTAGGCAAGCAGGAGGTGATCCGAGGCTGGGAAGAAGGG
GTTGCCCAGATGAGTGTGGGTCAGAGAGCCAAACTGACTATATCTCCAGATTATGCCTATGGTGCCACTG
GGCACCCAGGCATCATCCCACCACATGCCACTCTCGTCTTCGATGTGGAGCTTCTAAAACTGGAATGATC
TAGAGGGCCCTATTCTCCGGATAACCGGAGGTGCAGGCTGCCTATGCATGTTAACAATTGCATCGATAAG
CTTGATATCGAATTCCTGCAGCCCGGGGGATCCGCCCCTCTCCCTCCCCCCCCCCTAACGTTACTGGCCG
AAGCCGCTTGGAATAAGGCCGGTGTGCGTTTGTCTATATGTTATTTTCCACCATATTGCCGTCTTTTGGC
AATGTGAGGGCCCGGAAACCTGGCCCTGTCTTCTTGACGAGCATTCCTAGGGGTCTTTCCCCTCTCGCCA
AAGGAATGCAAGGTCTGTTGAATGTCGTGAAGGAAGCAGTTCCTCTGGAAGCTTCTTGAAGACAAACAAC
GTCTGTAGCGACCCTTTGCAGGCAGCGGAACCCCCCACCTGGCGACAGGTGCCTCTGCGGCCAAAAGCCA
CGTGTATAAGATACACCTGCAAAGGCGGCACAACCCCAGTGCCACGTTGTGAGTTGGATAGTTGTGGAAA
GAGTCAAATGGCTCTCCTCAAGCGTATTCAACAAGGGGCTGAAGGATGCCCAGAAGGTACCCCATTGTAT
GGGATCTGATCTGGGGCCTCGGTACACATGCTTTACATGTGTTTAGTCGAGGTTAAAAAAACGTCTAGGC
CCCCCGAACCACGGGGACGTGGTTTTCCTTTGAAAAACACGATGATAATATGGCCACAACCATGACCGAG
TACAAGCCCACGGTGCGCCTCGCCACCCGCGACGACGTCCCCCGGGCCGTACGCACCCTCGCCGCCGCGT
TCGCCGACTACCCCGCCACGCGCCACACCGTCGACCCGGACCGCCACATCGAGCGGGTCACCGAGCTGCA
AGAACTCTTCCTCACGCGCGTCGGGCTCGACATCGGCAAGGTGTGGGTCGCGGACGACGGCGCCGCGGTG
GCGGTCTGGACCACGCCGGAGAGCGTCGAAGCGGGGGCGGTGTTCGCCGAGATCGGCCCGCGCATGGCCG
AGTTGAGCGGTTCCCGGCTGGCCGCGCAGCAACAGATGGAAGGCCTCCTGGCGCCGCACCGGCCCAAGGA
GCCCGCGTGGTTCCTGGCCACCGTCGGCGTGTCGCCCGACCACCAGGGCAAGGGTCTGGGCAGCGCCGTC
GTGCTCCCCGGAGTGGAGGCGGCCGAGCGCGCCGGGGTGCCCGCCTTCCTGGAGACCTCCGCGCCCCGCA
ACCTCCCCTTCTACGAGCGGCTCGGCTTCACCGTCACCGCCGACGTCGAGGTGCCCGAAGGACCGCGCAC
CTGGTGCATGACCCGCAAGCCCGGTGCCTAGCCGGAGACCGAAAGGAGCGCACGACCCCATGGCTCCGAC
CGAAGCCGACCCGGGCGGCCCCGCCGACCCCGCACCCGCCCCCGAGGCCCACCGACTCTAGAGCTCGCTG
ATCAGCCTCGACTGTGCCTTCTAGTTGCCAGCCATCTGTTGTTTGCCCCTCCCCCGTGCCTTCCTTGACC
CTGGAAGGTGCCACTCCCACTGTCCTTTCCTAATAAAATGAGGAAATTGCATCGCATTGTCTGAGTAGGT
GTCATTCTATTCTGGGGGGTGGGGTGGGGCAGGACAGCAAGGGGGAGGATTGGGAAGACAATAGCACTAG
TTTCGCGTTAAGATACATTGATGAGTTTGGACAAACCACAACTAGAATGCAGTGAAAAAAATGCTTTATT
TGTGAAATTTGTGATGCTATTGCTTTATTTGTAACCATTATAAGCTGCAATAAACAAGTTAACAACAACA
ATTGCATTCATTTTATGTTTCAGGTTCAGGGGGAGGTGTGGGAGGTTTTTTAAAGCAAGTAAAACCTCTA
CAAATGTGGTATGGCTGATTATGATCAGTTATCTAGATCCGGTGGATCTATTTACCCGGGGAGCATGTCA
AGGTCAAAATCGTCAAGGGCATCGGCTGGGAGCATGTCTAAGTCAAAATCGTCAAGGGCGTCGGTCGGCC
CGCCGCTTTCGCACTTTAGCTGTTTCTCCAGGCCACATATGATTAGTTCCAGGCCGAAAAGGAAGGCAGG
TTCGGCTCCCTGCCGGTCGAACAGCTCAATTGCTTGTCTCAGAAGTGGGGGCATAGAATCGGTGGTAGGT
GTCTCTCTTTCCTCTTTTGCTACTTGATGCTCCTGTTCCTCCAATACGCAGCCCAGTGTAAAGTGGCCCA
CGGCGGACAGAGCGTACAGTGCGTTCTCCAGGGAGAAGCCTTGCTGACACAGGAACGCGAGCTGATTTTC
CAGGGTTTCGTACTGTTTCTCTGTTGGGCGGGTGCCGAGATGCACTTTAGCCCCGTCGCGATGTGAGAGG
AGAGCACAGCGGTATGACTTGGCGTTGTTCCGCAGAAAGTCTTGCCATGACTCGCCTTCCAGGGGGCAGA
AGTGGGTATGATGCCTGTCCAGCATCTCGATTGGCAGGGCATCGAGCAGGGCCCGCTTGTTCTTCACGTG
CCAGTACAGGGTAGGCTGCTCAACTCCCAGCTTTTGAGCGAGTTTCCTTGTCGTCAGGCCTTCGATACCG
ACACCATTGAGTAATTCCAGAGCTCCGTTTATGACTTTGCTCTTGTCCAGCCTAGACATGGTGGCTAGCG
TCTAACAAAAAAGCCAAAAACGGCCAGAATTTAGCGGACAATTTACTAGTCTAACACTGAAAATTACATA
TTGACCCAAATGATTACATTTCAAAAGGTGCCTAAAAAACTTCACAAAACACACTCGCCAACCCCGAGCG
CATAGTTCAAAACCGGAGCTTCAGCTACTTAAGAAGATAGGTACATAAAACCGACCAAAGAAACTGACGC
CTCACTTATCCCTCCCCTCACCAGAGGTCCGGCGCCTGTCGATTCAGGAGAGCCTACCCTAGGCCCGAAC
CCTGCGTCCTGCGACGGAGAAAAGCCTACCGCACACCTACCGGCAGGTGGCCCCACCCTGCATTATAAGC
CAACAGAACGGGTGACGTCACGACACGACGAGGGCGCGCGCTCCCAAAGGTACGGGTGCACTGCCCAACG
GCACCGCCATAACTGCCGCCCCCGCAACAGACGACAAACCGAGTTCTCCAGTCAGTGACAAACTTCACGT
CAGGGTCCCCAGATGGTGCCCCAGCCCATCTCACCCGAATAAGAGCTTTCCCGCATTAGCGAAGGCCTCA
AGACCTTGGGTTCTTGCCGCCCACCATGCCCCCCACCTTGTTTCAACGACCTCACAGCCCGCCTCACAAG
CGTCTTCCATTCAAGACTCGGGAACAGCCGCCATTTTGCTGCGCTCCCCCCAACCCCCAGTTCAGGGCAA
CCTTGCTCGCGGACCCAGACTACAGCCCTTGGCGGTCTCTCCACACGCTTCCGTCCCACCGAGCGGCCCG
GCGGCCACGAAAGCCCCGGCCAGCCCAGCAGCCCGCTACTCACCAAGTGACGATCACAGCGATCCACAAA
CAAGAACCGCGACCCAAATCCCGGCTGCGACGGAACTAGCTGTGCCACACCCGGCGCGTCCTTATATAAT
CATCGGCGTTCACCGCCCCACGGAGATCCCTCCGCAGAATCGCCGAGAAGGGACTACTTTTCCTCGCCTG
TTCCGCTCTCTGGAAAGAAAACCAGTGCCCTAGAGTCACCCAAGTCCCGTCCTAAAATGTCCTTCTGCTG
ATACTGGGGTTCTAAGGCCGAGTCTTATGAGCAGCGGGCCGCTGTCCTGAGCGTCCGGGCGGAAGGATCA
GGACGCTCGCTGCGCCCTTCGTCTGACGTGGCAGCGCTCGCCGTGAGGAGGGGGGCGCCCGCGGGAGGCG
CCAAAACCCGGCGCGGAGGCCACGCGTACTAGACGAGTTTACTCCCTATCAGTGATAGAGAACGATGTCG
AGTTTACTCCCTATCAGTGATAGAGAACGTATGTCGAGTTTACTCCCTATCAGTGATAGAGAACGTATGT
CGAGTTTACTCCCTATCAGTGATAGAGAACGTATGTCGAGTTTATCCCTATCAGTGATAGAGAACGTATG
TCGAGTTTACTCCCTATCAGTGATAGAGAACGTATGTCGAGGTAGGCGTGTACGGTGGGAGGCCTATATA
AGCAGAGCTCGTTTAGTGAACCGTCAGATCGCACCGGGTGACTCTCTTAAGGTAGCCTTGCAGAAGTTGG
TCGTGAGGCACTGGGCAGGTAAGTATCAAGGTTACAAGACAGGTTTAAGGAGACCAATAGAAACTGGGCT
TGTCGAGACAGAGAAGACTCTTGCGTTTCGGTCGACTTCTAGAGCTCTGGAGGCTTGCTGAAGGCTGTAT
GCTAGAGACGTACAGATGCGTCTCACAGGACACAAGGCCTGTTACTAGCACTCACATGGAACAAATGGCC
GAATTCGGCGCTAGCTGCTGATATCGCATACGCGTGGACCAGATAGGCACCTATTGGTCTTACTGACATC
CACTTTGCCTTTCTCTCCACAGGTGTCGGTACCGCGGGCCCGGGATCCACCGGTCACCATGGTGAGCAAG
GGCGAGGAGGATAACATGGCCATCATCAAGGAGTTCATGCGCTTCAAGGTGCACATGGAGGGCTCCGTGA
ACGGCCACGAGTTCGAGATCGAGGGCGAGGGCGAGGGCCGCCCCTACGAGGGCACCCAGACCGCCAAGCT
GAAGGTGACCAAGGGTGGCCCCCTGCCCTTCGCCTGGGACATCCTGTCCCCTCAGTTCATGTACGGCTCC
AAGGCCTACGTGAAGCACCCCGCCGACATCCCCGACTACTTGAAGCTGTCCTTCCCCGAGGGCTTCAAGT
GGGAGCGCGTGATGAACTTCGAGGACGGCGGCGTGGTGACCGTGACCCAGGACTCCTCCCTGCAGGACGG
CGAGTTCATCTACAAGGTGAAGCTGCGCGGCACCAACTTCCCCTCCGACGGCCCCGTAATGCAGAAGAAG
ACCATGGGCTGGGAGGCCTCCTCCGAGCGGATGTACCCCGAGGACGGCGCCCTGAAGGGCGAGATCAAGC
AGAGGCTGAAGCTGAAGGACGGCGGCCACTACGACGCTGAGGTCAAGACCACCTACAAGGCCAAGAAGCC
CGTGCAGCTGCCCGGCGCCTACAACGTCAACATCAAGTTGGACATCACCTCCCACAACGAGGACTACACC
ATCGTGGAACAGTACGAACGCGCCGAGGGCCGCCACTCCACCGGCGGCATGGACGAGCTGTACAAGGGTA
CCGCGGGCCCGGGATCCACCGGATCTAGAATCCTCTGGCATGAGATGTGGCATGAAGGCCTGGAAGAGGC
ATCTCGTTTGTACTTTGGGGAAAGGAACGTGAAAGGCATGTTTGAGGTGCTGGAGCCCTTGCATGCTATG
ATGGAACGGGGCCCCCAGACTCTGAAGGAAACATCCTTTAATCAGGCCTATGGTCGAGATTTAATGGAGG
CCCAAGAGTGGTGCAGGAAGTACATGAAATCAGGGAATGTCAAGGACCTCCTCCAAGCCTGGGACCTCTA
TTATCATGTGTTCCGACGAATCTCAAAGACTAGATAAGTACAAGTAAACACTCAGGTGCAGGCTGCCTAT
CAGAAGGTGGTGGCTGGTGTGGCCAATGCCCTGGCTCACAAATACCACTGAGATCTTTTTCCCTCTGCCA
AAAATTATGGGGACATCATGAAGCCCCTTGAGCATCTGACTTCTGGCTAATAAAGGAAATTTATTTTCAT
TGCAATAGTGTGTTGGAATTTTTTGTGTCTCTCACTCGGAAGGACATATGGGAGGGCAAATCATTTAAAA
CATCAGAATGAGTATTTGGTTTAGAGTTTGGCAACATATGCCATATGCTGGCTGCCATGAACAAAGGTGG
CTATAAAGAGGTCATCAGTATATGAAACAGCCCCCTGCTGTCCATTCCTTATTCCATAGAAAAGCCTTGA
CTTGAGGTTAGATTTTTTTTATATTTTGTTTTGTGTTATTTTTTTCTTTAACATCCCTAAAATTTTCCTT
ACATGTTTTACTAGCCAGATTTTTCCTCCTCTCCTGACTACTCCCAGTCATAGCTGTCCCTCTTCTCTTA
TGAAGATCCCTCGACCTGAGCGTCGAGCTAGCATATGGATCCATATAACTTCGTATAATGTATGCTATAC
GAAGTTATTACGATACCGTCAACTTGTTTATTGCAGCTTATAATGGTTACAAATAAAGCAATAGCATCAC
AAATTTCACAAATAAAGCATTTTTTTCACTGCATTCTAGTTGTGGTTTGTCCAAACTCATCAATGTATCT
TAGGTACCCAGCTTTTGTTCCCTTTAGTGAGGGTTAATTGCGCGCTTGGCGTAATCATGGTCATAGCTGT
TTCCTGTGTGAAATTGTTATCCGCTCACAATTCCACACAACATACGAGCCGGAAGCATAAAGTGTAAAGC
CTGGGGTGCCTAATGAGTGAGCTAACTCACATTAATTGCGTTGCGCTCACTGCCCGCTTTCCAGTCGGGA
AACCTGTCGTGCCAGCTGCATTAATGAATCGGCCAACGCGCGGGGAGAGGCGGTTTGCGTATTGGGCGCT
CTTCCGCTTCCTCGCTCACTGACTCGCTGCGCTCGGTCGTTCGGCTGCGGCGAGCGGTATCAGCTCACTC
AAAGGCGGTAATACGGTTATCCACAGAATCAGGGGATAACGCAGGAAAGAACATGTGAGCAAAAGGCCAG
CAAAAGGCCAGGAACCGTAAAAAGGCCGCGTTGCTGGCGTTTTTCCATAGGCTCCGCCCCCCTGACGAGC
ATCACAAAAATCGACGCTCAAGTCAGAGGTGGCGAAACCCGACAGGACTATAAAGATACCAGGCGTTTCC
CCCTGGAAGCTCCCTCGTGCGCTCTCCTGTTCCGACCCTGCCGCTTACCGGATACCTGTCCGCCTTTCTC
CCTTCGGGAAGCGTGGCGCTTTCTCATAGCTCACGCTGTAGGTATCTCAGTTCGGTGTAGGTCGTTCGCT
CCAAGCTGGGCTGTGTGCACGAACCCCCCGTTCAGCCCGACCGCTGCGCCTTATCCGGTAACTATCGTCT
TGAGTCCAACCCGGTAAGACACGACTTATCGCCACTGGCAGCAGCCACTGGTAACAGGATTAGCAGAGCG
AGGTATGTAGGCGGTGCTACAGAGTTCTTGAAGTGGTGGCCTAACTACGGCTACACTAGAAGAACAGTAT
TTGGTATCTGCGCTCTGCTGAAGCCAGTTACCTTCGGAAAAAGAGTTGGTAGCTCTTGATCCGGCAAACA
AACCACCGCTGGTAGCGGTGGTTTTTTTGTTTGCAAGCAGCAGATTACGCGCAGAAAAAAAGGATCTCAA
GAAGATCCTTTGATCTTTTCTACGGGGTCTGACGCTCAGTGGAACGAAAACTCACGTTAAGGGATTTTGG
TCATGAGATTATCAAAAAGGATCTTCACCTAGATCCTTTTAAATTAAAAATGAAGTTTTAAATCAATCTA
AAGTATATATGAGTAAACTTGGTCTGACAGTTACCAATGCTTAATCAGTGAGGCACCTATCTCAGCGATC
TGTCTATTTCGTTCATCCATAGTTGCCTGACTCCCCGTCGTGTAGATAACTACGATACGGGAGGGCTTAC
CATCTGGCCCCAGTGCTGCAATGATACCGCGAGACCCACGCTCACCGGCTCCAGATTTATCAGCAATAAA
CCAGCCAGCCGGAAGGGCCGAGCGCAGAAGTGGTCCTGCAACTTTATCCGCCTCCATCCAGTCTATTAAT
TGTTGCCGGGAAGCTAGAGTAAGTAGTTCGCCAGTTAATAGTTTGCGCAACGTTGTTGCCATTGCTACAG
GCATCGTGGTGTCACGCTCGTCGTTTGGTATGGCTTCATTCAGCTCCGGTTCCCAACGATCAAGGCGAGT
TACATGATCCCCCATGTTGTGCAAAAAAGCGGTTAGCTCCTTCGGTCCTCCGATCGTTGTCAGAAGTAAG
TTGGCCGCAGTGTTATCACTCATGGTTATGGCAGCACTGCATAATTCTCTTACTGTCATGCCATCCGTAA
GATGCTTTTCTGTGACTGGTGAGTACTCAACCAAGTCATTCTGAGAATAGTGTATGCGGCGACCGAGTTG
CTCTTGCCCGGCGTCAATACGGGATAATACCGCGCCACATAGCAGAACTTTAAAAGTGCTCATCATTGGA
AAACGTTCTTCGGGGCGAAAACTCTCAAGGATCTTACCGCTGTTGAGATCCAGTTCGATGTAACCCACTC
GTGCACCCAACTGATCTTCAGCATCTTTTACTTTCACCAGCGTTTCTGGGTGAGCAAAAACAGGAAGGCA
AAATGCCGCAAAAAAGGGAATAAGGGCGACACGGAAATGTTGAATACTCATACTCTTCCTTTTTCAATAT
TATTGAAGCATTTATCAGGGTTATTGTCTCATGAGCGGATACATATTTGAATGTATTTAGAAAAATAAAC
AAATAGGGGTTCCGCGCACATTTCCCCGAAAAGTGCC
Features (pLannotate 1.2.2; 42 found; start..end, strand, type, name):
     52..100     +  polyA_signal   HSV TK poly(A) signal: herpes simplex virus thymidine kinase polyadenylation signal (Cole and Stacy, 1985)
    312..345     -  protein_bind   lox2272: Cre-mediated recombination occurs in the 8-bp core sequence (GGATACTT). lox2272 sites are compatible with each other, but incompatible with loxP or loxN sites (Lee and Saito, 1988). Cre recombinase
    403..483     +  intron         chimeric intron (fragment): chimera between introns from human β-globin and immunoglobulin heavy chain genes
    501..527     +  ncRNA          5' miR-155: sequence upstream of the precursor of mouse miR-155 microRNA (Uva et al., 2013) miRNA
    553..594     +  ncRNA          3' miR-155: sequence downstream of the precursor of mouse miR-155 microRNA (Uva et al., 2013) miRNA
    636..686     +  intron         chimeric intron (fragment): chimera between introns from human β-globin and immunoglobulin heavy chain genes
    691..717     +  misc_feature   MCS (fragment): multiple cloning site
    727..1341    +  CDS            MIS12: MIS12_HUMAN - Experimental evidence at protein level: Swiss-Prot protein existence level 1. Part of the MIS12 complex which is required for normal chromosome alignment and segregation and for kinetochore formation during mitosis (PubMed:12515822, PubMed:15502821, PubMed:16585270). Essential for proper kinetochore microtubule attachments (PubMed:23891108). From Homo sapiens (Human).
   1360..2076    +  CDS            EGFP: EGFP is a basic (constitutively fluorescent) green fluorescent protein published in 1996, derived from Aequorea victoria. It is reported to be a rapidly-maturing weak dimer with moderate acid sensitivity.
   2095..2415    +  CDS            DmrB: F36V mutant of FK506-binding protein FKBP12 binds synthetic ligands that do not bind wild-type FKBP
   2422..2742    +  CDS            FKBP: human FK506-binding protein FKBP12 synthetic gene with alternative codons
   2755..3078    +  CDS            FKBP: human FK506-binding protein FKBP12
   3142..3183    -  misc_feature   MCS (fragment): pBluescript multiple cloning site
   3185..3771    +  misc_feature   IRES2: internal ribosome entry site (IRES) of the encephalomyocarditis virus (EMCV)
   3772..4369    +  CDS            PuroR (fragment): puromycin N-acetyltransferase; pac from Streptomyces alboniger; confers resistance to puromycin
   4400..4465    +  CDS            dmpM (fragment): DMPM_STRAD - Protein inferred from homology: Swiss-Prot protein existence level 3. From Streptomyces alboniger.
   4492..4603    +  polyA_signal   bGH poly(A) signal: bovine growth hormone polyadenylation signal
   4699..4820    -  polyA_signal   SV40 poly(A) signal: SV40 polyadenylation signal
   4843..4927    -  CDS            large T antigen (fragment): large T antigen from SV40 (simian virus 40)
   4952..5659    -  CDS            rtTA3: reverse tetracycline transactivator 3 activates expression from Tet-responsive promoters in the presence of doxycycline
   5670..6881    -  promoter       UbC promoter: human ubiquitin C promoter
   6894..7172    +  promoter       tight TRE promoter (fragment): Tet-responsive promoter PTight, consisting of seven tet operator sequences followed by the minimal CMV promoter
   7229..7309    +  intron         chimeric intron (fragment): chimera between introns from human β-globin and immunoglobulin heavy chain genes
   7327..7353    +  ncRNA          5' miR-155: sequence upstream of the precursor of mouse miR-155 microRNA (Uva et al., 2013) miRNA
   7379..7420    +  ncRNA          3' miR-155: sequence downstream of the precursor of mouse miR-155 microRNA (Uva et al., 2013) miRNA
   7462..7512    +  intron         chimeric intron (fragment): chimera between introns from human β-globin and immunoglobulin heavy chain genes
   7517..7544    +  misc_feature   MCS (fragment): multiple cloning site
   7549..8256    +  CDS            mCherry: mCherry is a basic (constitutively fluorescent) red fluorescent protein published in 2004, derived from Discosoma sp.. It is reported to be a very rapidly-maturing monomer with low acid sensitivity.
   8257..8282    +  misc_feature   MCS (fragment): multiple cloning site
   8290..8568    +  CDS            FRB*: T2098L mutant of FKBP-rapamycin binding domain of human FRAP binds synthetic ligands such as AP21967
   8593..8658    +  CDS            HBB (fragment): HBB_PONPY - Experimental evidence at transcript level: Swiss-Prot protein existence level 2. Involved in oxygen transport from the lung to the various peripheral tissues. From Pongo pygmaeus (Bornean orangutan).
   8729..8784    +  polyA_signal   β-globin poly(A) signal: rabbit β-globin polyadenylation signal (Gil and Proudfoot, 1987)
   9145..9178    -  protein_bind   loxP: Cre-mediated recombination occurs in the 8-bp core sequence (GCATACAT). Cre recombinase
   9191..9312    +  polyA_signal   SV40 poly(A) signal: SV40 polyadenylation signal
   9331..9349    -  promoter       T3 promoter: promoter for bacteriophage T3 RNA polymerase
   9392..9414    -  protein_bind   lac operator (fragment): The lac repressor binds to the lac operator to inhibit transcription in E. coli. This inhibition can be relieved by adding lactose or isopropyl-β-D-thiogalactopyranoside (IPTG). lac repressor encoded by lacI
   9418..9448    -  promoter       lac promoter: promoter for the E. coli lac operon
   9463..9484    -  protein_bind   CAP binding site: CAP binding activates transcription in the presence of cAMP. E. coli catabolite activator protein
   9497..9589    -  CDS            lacI (fragment): lac repressor; lacI; The lac repressor binds to the lac operator to inhibit transcription in E. coli. This inhibition can be relieved by adding lactose or isopropyl-β-D-thiogalactopyranoside (IPTG).
   9772..10360   -  rep_origin     ori: high-copy-number ColE1/pMB1/pBR322/pUC origin of replication
  10531..11391   -  CDS            AmpR: β-lactamase; bla; confers resistance to ampicillin, carbenicillin, and related antibiotics
  11392..11496   -  promoter       AmpR promoter: bla
