[The description below was written by a language model from this plasmid's Addgene catalogue record and pLannotate feature annotations shown in this document.]
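Description:
pERB111 is an 11.5 kb mammalian expression plasmid built on an inducible knockdown/cDNA backbone designed for recombinase-mediated cassette exchange (RMCE). It is maintained in E. coli at high copy through a ColE1/pUC-type origin and selected with ampicillin (AmpR). The mammalian payload lies between a lox2272 site and a loxP site. Because these two sites are incompatible with each other, Cre can swap the whole cassette directionally into a matching genomic acceptor locus.

Just inside the lox2272 site, the first unit has no annotated promoter, so it is presumably driven from the acceptor locus after exchange, although the record does not say this. This unit starts with a chimeric intron carrying miR-155 flanking sequences with no hairpin between them, which is the "empty" miRNA slot. Next comes human MIS12 fused to EGFP and three tandem FKBP12 repeats; the annotation tool labels the first repeat as the F36V variant. An EMCV IRES then links puromycin resistance to the same transcript, which ends at a bGH poly(A) signal and allows selection of integrants.

A UbC promoter on the opposite strand drives rtTA3. In the presence of doxycycline, rtTA3 activates an adjacent tight TRE promoter. That promoter controls a second empty miR-155 intron followed by mCherry fused to the FRB T2098L domain, ending at a β-globin poly(A) signal.

Together these parts form a chemically induced dimerisation system. Mis12-GFP-FKBPx3 is a constitutive kinetochore anchor, and rapamycin-type ligands recruit the doxycycline-induced mCherry-FRB to it. With no cargo fused to FRB, the construct likely serves as a control or parental version for the kinetochore-recruitment experiments on the mitotic checkpoint described in the associated study.
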