Addgene plasmid #58281: pERB111
Purpose: constitutive miRempty_Mis12-GFP-FKBP3; inducible mCh-FRB
Depositing lab: Michael Lampson. Depositing organization: University of Pennsylvania. Publication: Recruitment of Mad1 to metaphase kinetochores is sufficient to reactivate the mitotic checkpoint. Ballister ER, Riegman M, Lampson MA. J Cell Biol. 2014 Mar 17;204(6):901-8. doi: 10.1083/jcb.201311113. PubMed 24637323.
Backbone
  Vector backbone: inducible knockdown/cDNA RMCE
  Vector type: Mammalian Expression
Growth in bacteria
  Bacterial resistance: Ampicillin, 100 μg/mL
  Growth temperature: 37°C
  Growth strain: DH5alpha
  Copy number: High Copy
Gene/Insert 1
  Gene/Insert name: empty miRNA (alt name: pERB111)
  Species: H. sapiens (human)
Gene/Insert 2
  Gene/Insert name: Mis12-GFP-FKBPx3
  Species: H. sapiens (human)
  Tag / fusion protein: GFP
Gene/Insert 3
  Gene/Insert name: inducible mCh-FRB
  Species: H. sapiens (human)
  Tag / fusion protein: mCherry (N terminal on insert)
Terms and licenses: Academic/Nonprofit Terms; Industry Terms: Not Available to Industry
How to cite: pERB111 was a gift from Michael Lampson (Addgene plasmid # 58281 ; http://n2t.net/addgene:58281 ; RRID:Addgene_58281)
