>Addgene plasmid #58281 | pERB111 | addgene partial sequence | sequence record 102061 | EGFP-N 5'-CGTCGCCGTCCAGCTCGACCAG-3'
GCTCACCATGGTGGCGACTGCTAGCATAGATATTTTCAGTCGTTTCGATTCCTTTTCCACATTGTCTCTA
ATGTTCTGTAGTTTTCTGGAGTTCTGAACCAGGGATACTAAACTCTCCCTAAAATCACTAGTCCCATGAT
CTCTGCCAACATTATGAAGCTCATCAAAGAAAGTCAACGTCTGTTTGAGTTTGGCCTGAACAATTTTTTG
CTCTTCTAATTCTGCAAGAAGGGCCTGCTTAGTACATAATTCAGTCTTGTACTTCTCCTGTAACTGTTCA
ATTTCTTTCTGGAGATGCTGAAAATCTTCCTCACTATAAGGTGTCTCCTTACATTTATCTTCAGGAAGCA
AGATGTTTGAGGGAATACGTAAAATCAGCTGCAAAAACAGTTGCTCCATTTTGCTAAAAAGGTTATCAAA
ATGTCCTTTCATGAAGCAAAGAAACTTCTCTGTGCATTTGCGAATCTGCACTGGGCTAATGTCACAGTCT
GGGATGCCATCCAGCTTCTTCAGAATAACCTGTTCAACGGCCTGCATCACTTCAAATAGGTAGTCTTGAA
ATGCAATGTAGATCCGAAGCATGCACGTTTGTGGCGTGAAGCCAAAGAACTGGGCCTCGTAGGTCATTGG
ATCCACAGACATGGTGGCGCGCCGGTGGATCCCGGGCCCGCGGTACCGACACCTGTGGAGAGAAAGGCAA
AGTGGATGTCAGTAAGACCAATAGGTGCCTATCTGGTCCACGCGTATGCGATATCAGCAGCTAGCGCCGA
ATTCGGCCATTTGTTCCATGTGAGTGCTAGTAACAGGCCTTGTGTCCTGTGAGACGCATCTGTACGTCTC
TAGCATACAGCCTTCAGCAAG
