>Addgene plasmid #58281 | pERB111 | addgene partial sequence | sequence record 102062 | mCherry-F 5'-ccccgtaatgcagaagaaga-3'
GAGGACGGCGCCCTGAAGGGCGAGATCAAGCAGAGGCTGAAGCTGAAGGACGGCGGCCACTACGACGCTG
AGGTCAAGACCACCTACAAGGCCAAGAAGCCCGTGCAGCTGCCCGGCGCCTACAACGTCAACATCAAGTT
GGACATCACCTCCCACAACGAGGACTACACCATCGTGGAACAGTACGAACGCGCCGAGGGCCGCCACTCC
ACCGGCGGCATGGACGAGCTGTACAAGGGTACCGCGGGCCCGGGATCCACCGGATCTAGAATCCTCTGGC
ATGAGATGTGGCATGAAGGCCTGGAAGAGGCATCTCGTTTGTACTTTGGGGAAAGGAACGTGAAAGGCAT
GTTTGAGGTGCTGGAGCCCTTGCATGCTATGATGGAACGGGGCCCCCAGACTCTGAAGGAAACATCCTTT
AATCAGGCCTATGGTCGAGATTTAATGGAGGCCCAAGAGTGGTGCAGGAAGTACATGAAATCAGGGAATG
TCAAGGACCTCCTCCAAGCCTGGGACCTCTATTATCATGTGTTCCGACGAATCTCAAAGACTAGATAAGT
ACAAGTAAACACTCAGGTGCAGGCTGCCTATCAGAAGGTGGTGGCTGGTGTGGCCAATGCCCTGGCTCAC
AAATACCACTGAGATCTTTTTCCCTCTGCCAAAAATTATGGGGACATCATGAAGCCCCTTGAGCATCTGA
CTTCTGGCTAATAAAGGAAATTTATTTTCATTGCAATAGTGTGTTGGAATTTTTTGTGTCTCTCACTCGG
AAGGACATATGGGAGGGCAAATCATTTAAAACATCAGAATGAGTATTTGGTTTAGAGTTTGGCAACATAT
G
