>Addgene plasmid #58281 | pERB111 | addgene partial sequence | sequence record 104873 | EGFP-C 5'-CATGGTCCTGCTGGAGTTCGTG-3'
TTCTCTAGAGGAGTGCAGGTGGAAACCATCTCCCCAGGAGACGGGCGCACCTTCCCCAAGCGCGGCCAGA
CCTGCGTGGTGCACTACACCGGGATGCTTGAAGATGGAAAGAAATTTGATTCCTCCCGGGACAGAAACAA
GCCCTTTAAGTTTATGCTAGGCAAGCAGGAGGTGATCCGAGGCTGGGAAGAAGGGGTTGCCCAGATGAGT
GTGGGTCAGAGAGCCAAACTGACTATATCTCCAGATTATGCCTATGGTGCCACTGGGCACCCAGGCATCA
TCCCACCACATGCCACTCTCGTCTTCGATGTGGAGCTTCTAAAACTGGAAACTAGAGGCGTGCAGGTCGA
GACCATCAGCCCCGGCGACGGCCGCACCTTTCCCAAGAGAGGCCAGACTTGCGTGGTCCACTACACCGGC
ATGCTGGAGGACGGCAAGAAGTTCGACAGCAGCCGCGACCGCAACAAGCCCTTCAAGTTCATGCTGGGCA
AACAGGAAGTGATCCGCGGCTGGGAGGAAGGCGTGGCTCAGATGAGCGTGGGGCAGCGGGCCAAGCTGAC
CATCAGCCCCGACTATGCCTACGGCGCCACCGGCCACCCCGGCATCATCCCCCCCCACGCCACCCTGGTG
TTCGACGTGGAGCTGCTGAAGCTGGAGACTAGTGAATTCGGAGTGCAGGTGGAAACCATCTCCCCA
