>Addgene plasmid #58281 | pERB111 | addgene partial sequence | sequence record 104875 | pCDH-rev 5'-GCATTCCTTTGGCGAGAG-3'
TCACATTGCCAAAAGACGGCAATATGGTGGAAAATAACATATAGACAAACGCACACCGGCCTTATTCCAA
GCGGCTTCGGCCAGTAACGTTAGGGGGGGGGGAGGGAGAGGGGCGGATCCCCCGGGCTGCAGGAATTCGA
TATCAAGCTTATCGATGCAATTGTTAACATGCATAGGCAGCCTGCACCTCCGGTTATCCGGAGAATAGGG
CCCTCTAGATCATTCCAGTTTTAGAAGCTCCACATCGAAGACGAGAGTGGCATGTGGTGGGATGATGCCT
GGGTGCCCAGTGGCACCATAGGCATAATCTGGAGATATAGTCAGTTTGGCTCTCTGACCCACACTCATCT
GGGCAACCCCTTCTTCCCAGCCTCGGATCACCTCCTGCTTGCCTAGCATAAACTTAAAGGGCTTGTTTCT
GTCCCGGGAGGAATCAAATTTCTTTCCATCTTCAAGCATCCCGGTGTAGTGCACCACGCAGGTCTGGCCG
CGCTTGGGGAAGGTGCGCCCGTCTCCTGGGGAGATGGTTTCCACCTGCACTCCGAATTCACTAGTCTCCA
GCTTCAGCAGCTCCACGTCGAACACCAGGGTGGCGTGGGGGGGGATGATGCCGGGGT
